Addgene plasmid #82887: pDONR223_ZBTB24_WT
Purpose: Gateway Donor vector containing ZBTB24, part of the Target Accelerator Plasmid Collection.
Depositing lab: Jesse Boehm & Matthew Meyerson & David Root. Depositing organization: Broad Institute. Publication: High-throughput Phenotyping of Lung Cancer Somatic Mutations. Berger AH, Brooks AN, Wu X, Shrestha Y, Chouinard C, Piccioni F, Bagul M, Kamburov A, Imielinski M, Hogstrom L, Zhu C, Yang X, Pantel S, Sakai R, Watson J, Kaplan N, Campbell JD, Singh S, Root DE, Narayan R, Natoli T, Lahr DL, Tirosh I, Tamayo P, Getz G, Wong B, Doench J, Subramanian A, Golub TR, Meyerson M, Boehm JS. Cancer Cell. 2016 Aug 8;30(2):214-28. doi: 10.1016/j.ccell.2016.06.022. Epub 2016 Jul 28. PubMed 27478040.
Backbone
  Vector backbone: pDONR223
  Backbone manufacturer: Invitrogen
  Vector type: Gateway Entry vector
Growth in bacteria
  Bacterial resistance: Spectinomycin, 50 μg/mL
  Growth temperature: 37°C
  Growth strain: DH5alpha
  Copy number: High Copy
Gene/Insert
  Gene/Insert name: ZBTB24
  Species: H. sapiens (human)
  GenBank ID: NM_014797
  Entrez Gene: ZBTB24 (a.k.a. BIF1, ICF2, PATZ2, ZNF450)
  Promoter: None
  Cloning method: Gateway Cloning
  Sequencing primers: 5′ M13pUC-fwd; 3′ M13-Rev
Terms and licenses: Academic/Nonprofit Terms; Industry Terms: Not Available to Industry
Depositor comments: CLOSED (stop codon immediately follows insert)
How to cite: pDONR223_ZBTB24_WT was a gift from Jesse Boehm & Matthew Meyerson & David Root (Addgene plasmid # 82887 ; http://n2t.net/addgene:82887 ; RRID:Addgene_82887)
