[The description below was written by a language model from this plasmid's Addgene catalogue record and pLannotate feature annotations shown in this document.]
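Description:
pDONR223_ZBTB24_WT is a Gateway entry clone built on the Invitrogen pDONR223 backbone, carrying the wild-type open reading frame of human ZBTB24 (also known as BIF1, ICF2, PATZ2 or ZNF450), a zinc finger and BTB domain protein. The sequenced plasmid is 4,887 nt. It is a purely bacterial shuttle construct. Replication relies on a high-copy ColE1/pUC-type origin, and selection uses spectinomycin through the aadA (SmR) aminoglycoside adenylyltransferase gene. That gene sits downstream of a class 1 integron Pc promoter fragment and a short remnant of a gentamicin resistance gene. Small lacZα and lacI fragments are backbone leftovers. The rrnB T1 and T2 terminators lie upstream of the cloning region and insulate it from read-through transcription.

The ZBTB24 coding sequence of about 2.1 kb is flanked on both sides by attL recombination sites. The automated annotation labels both as attL3, so it does not show which attL variants the two sites actually are. These sites allow an LR Clonase reaction to transfer the ORF directionally into any compatible Gateway destination vector. No promoter drives the insert in this plasmid. A T7 promoter lies just outside the downstream attL site and points back toward the insert, so it is not positioned for sense expression. The clone is in "closed" format, meaning a stop codon immediately follows the ORF. Destination vectors can therefore supply N-terminal tags but not C-terminal fusions.

The plasmid belongs to the Target Accelerator Plasmid Collection, which was assembled for high-throughput phenotyping of somatic mutations found in lung cancer. It serves as the wild-type reference for ZBTB24 and as a source for making expression constructs.
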