Features (pLannotate 1.2.2; 12 found; start..end, strand, type, name):
     38..74      -  CDS            lacZα (fragment): LacZα fragment of β-galactosidase; lacZ fragment
     91..186     +  protein_bind   attL3: mutant version of attL; recombination site for the Gateway® LR reaction LR Clonase™
    192..2282    +  CDS            ZBTB24: ZBT24_HUMAN - Also known as KIAA0441, ZNF450. Experimental evidence at protein level: Swiss-Prot protein existence level 1. May be involved in BMP2-induced transcription. From Homo sapiens (Human).
   2290..2385    -  protein_bind   attL3: mutant version of attL; recombination site for the Gateway® LR reaction LR Clonase™
   2404..2422    -  promoter       T7 promoter: promoter for bacteriophage T7 RNA polymerase
   2612..2635    +  promoter       Pc promoter (fragment): intI1 (promoter lies within the coding sequence); class 1 integron promoter
   2811..2867    +  CDS            GmR (fragment): gentamycin acetyltransferase; aacC1; confers resistance to gentamycin
   2874..3665    +  CDS            SmR: aminoglycoside adenylyltransferase (Murphy, 1985); aadA; confers resistance to spectinomycin and streptomycin
   3758..4346    +  rep_origin     ori: high-copy-number ColE1/pMB1/pBR322/pUC origin of replication
   4529..4621    +  CDS            lacI (fragment): lac repressor; lacI; The lac repressor binds to the lac operator to inhibit transcription in E. coli. This inhibition can be relieved by adding lactose or isopropyl-β-D-thiogalactopyranoside (IPTG).
   4676..4703    -  terminator     rrnB T2 terminator: transcription terminator T2 from the E. coli rrnB gene
   4835..4878    +  terminator     rrnB T1 terminator: Escherichia coli rrnB; transcription terminator T1 from the E. coli rrnB gene
>Addgene plasmid #82887 | pDONR223_ZBTB24_WT | addgene full sequence | sequence record 162533 | Addgene NGS Result
GGCAGTTCCCTACTCTCGCGTTAACGCTAGCATGGATGTTTTCCCAGTCACGACGTTGTAAAACGACGGC
CAGTCTTAAGCTCGGGCCCCAAATAATGATTTTATTTTGACTGATAGTGACCTGTTCGTTGCAACAAATT
GATGAGCAATGCTTTTTTATAATGCCAACTTTGTACAAAAAAGTTGGCACCATGGCAGAAACATCGCCAG
AGCCTTCTGGGCAGCTTGTTGTACACTCAGACGCTCACAGTGACACTGTGCTGGCCAGTTTTGAGGATCA
GAGGAAGAAAGGCTTCCTCTGTGACATTACTTTAATCGTGGAGAATGTACATTTCCGGGCCCACAAAGCC
TTACTTGCTGCCAGTAGTGAATACTTCTCAATGATGTTTGCAGAAGAGGGGGAAATCGGCCAATCCATTT
ATATGCTGGAAGGCATGGTTGCAGACACCTTTGGTATCCTGCTGGAATTTATCTACACAGGTTATCTCCA
TGCCAGTGAGAAAAGTACAGAACAAATCCTGGCTACTGCTCAGTTCTTAAAAGTCTATGACCTGGTAAAG
GCTTACACAGACTTCCAAAATAATCATAGCTCCCCAAAGCCAACAACTTTGAACACTGCTGGTGCCCCAG
TGGTTGTTATCTCTAATAAGAAAAACGATCCTCCAAAGCGGAAACGGGGAAGACCAAAAAAAGTCAATAC
ATTGCAGGAGGAGAAATCAGAACTGGCTGCAGAGGAAGAAATACAGTTAAGAGTGAACAATTCAGTTCAG
AATAGACAAAACTTTGTGGTTAAAGGAGACAGTGGTGTACTGAATGAGCAAATTGCAGCAAAAGAAAAGG
AAGAATCGGAGCCTACTTGTGAGCCAAGTAGAGAGGAGGAAATGCCAGTTGAAAAAGATGAGAACTATGA
TCCCAAGACCGAGGATGGCCAGGCAAGCCAGAGTCGATACAGCAAGCGGAGGATTTGGAGATCCGTCAAA
CTTAAAGATTACAAACTTGTTGGGGATCAAGAGGACCATGGTTCAGCCAAGAGGATCTGTGGAAGGAGAA
AGCGCCCTGGAGGCCCTGAGGCCCGCTGTAAAGACTGTGGCAAGGTCTTTAAGTACAATCACTTTTTAGC
AATCCACCAGAGGAGCCACACAGGGGAGCGACCTTTCAAATGTAATGAGTGTGGAAAAGGCTTTGCCCAG
AAGCACTCGCTACAGGTCCACACCAGGATGCACACAGGCGAGCGGCCGTACACCTGCACCGTGTGCAGCA
AGGCTCTGACCACCAAGCACTCACTGCTGGAGCACATGAGCCTGCACTCAGGACAGAAGTCTTTTACCTG
TGATCAATGCGGAAAATATTTCAGCCAGAACAGACAGCTAAAGAGCCATTACCGAGTTCATACAGGCCAC
TCATTACCGGAATGCAAAGACTGCCATCGCAAATTCATGGATGTGTCTCAGCTAAAGAAACATCTGCGAA
CACACACAGGTGAGAAGCCATTTACTTGTGAAATCTGTGGCAAATCTTTCACAGCAAAGAGTTCTCTTCA
GACCCACATCAGAATCCATCGAGGAGAAAAGCCATACTCCTGTGGCATTTGTGGCAAATCCTTCTCTGAC
TCCAGTGCCAAAAGGAGACACTGCATTCTACACACTGGCAAGAAGCCTTTCTCCTGCCCTGAGTGTAACT
TACAGTTTGCTCGCTTAGACAACTTGAAGGCTCACTTGAAAATTCATAGCAAGGAGAAGCATGCTTCAGA
TGCCAGCAGCATTTCTGGCAGTAGTAATACAGAAGAGGTCAGGAATATTCTTCAGCTACAGCCATATCAA
CTCTCTACCTCGGGAGAGCAGGAAATTCAGCTTCTCGTAACCGATTCTGTACATAACATCAATTTCATGC
CCGGTCCTAGCCAGGGAATCAGCATTGTGACTGCAGAGAGTTCCCAAAACATGACTGCAGACCAGGCTGC
TAATCTTACCCTGCTCACGCAGCAGCCAGAGCAACTGCAGAATTTAATTCTTTCAGCTCAACAGGAGCAA
ACAGAACACATTCAGAGCCTCAATATGATTGAAAGCCAGATGGGGCCCTCACAAACAGAGCCAGTGCACG
TGATCACTCTGTCCAAGGAAACACTGGAACATCTTCATGCCCATCAAGAGCAAACAGAGGAGCTCCATTT
AGCTACAAGTACTTCAGATCCAGCTCAGCACCTGCAGCTGACACAGGAGCCTGGTCCGCCACCACCCACT
CACCACGTGCCCCAGCCAACGCCACTTGGCCAGGAGCAGAGCTGATTGCCAACTTTCTTGTACAAAGTTG
GCATTATAAGAAAGCATTGCTTATCAATTTGTTGCAACGAACAGGTCACTATCAGTCAAAATAAAATCAT
TATTTGCCATCCAGCTGATATCCCCTATAGTGAGTCGTATTACATGGTCATAGCTGTTTCCTGGCAGCTC
TGGCCCGTGTCTCAAAATCTCTGATGTTACATTGCACAAGATAAAAATATATCATCATGCCTCCTCTAGA
CCAGCCAGGACAGAAATGCCTCGACTTCGCTGCTACCCAAGGTTGCCGGGTGACGCACACCGTGGAAACG
GATGAAGGCACGAACCCAGTGGACATAAGCCTGTTCGGTTCGTAAGCTGTAATGCAAGTAGCGTATGCGC
TCACGCAACTGGTCCAGAACCTTGACCGAACGCAGCGGTGGTAACGGCGCAGTGGCGGTTTTCATGGCTT
GTTATGACTGTTTTTTTGGGGTACAGTCTATGCCTCGGGCATCCAAGCAGCAAGCGCGTTACGCCGTGGG
TCGATGTTTGATGTTATGGAGCAGCAACGATGTTACGCAGCAGGGCAGTCGCCCTAAAACAAAGTTAAAC
ATTATGAGGGAAGCGGTGATCGCCGAAGTATCGACTCAACTATCAGAGGTAGTTGGCGTCATCGAGCGCC
ATCTCGAACCGACGTTGCTGGCCGTACATTTGTACGGCTCCGCAGTGGATGGCGGCCTGAAGCCACACAG
TGATATTGATTTGCTGGTTACGGTGACCGTAAGGCTTGATGAAACAACGCGGCGAGCTTTGATCAACGAC
CTTTTGGAAACTTCGGCTTCCCCTGGAGAGAGCGAGATTCTCCGCGCTGTAGAAGTCACCATTGTTGTGC
ACGACGACATCATTCCGTGGCGTTATCCAGCTAAGCGCGAACTGCAATTTGGAGAATGGCAGCGCAATGA
CATTCTTGCAGGTATCTTCGAGCCAGCCACGATCGACATTGATCTGGCTATCTTGCTGACAAAAGCAAGA
GAACATAGCGTTGCCTTGGTAGGTCCAGCGGCGGAGGAACTCTTTGATCCGGTTCCTGAACAGGATCTAT
TTGAGGCGCTAAATGAAACCTTAACGCTATGGAACTCGCCGCCCGACTGGGCTGGCGATGAGCGAAATGT
AGTGCTTACGTTGTCCCGCATTTGGTACAGCGCAGTAACCGGCAAAATCGCGCCGAAGGATGTCGCTGCC
GACTGGGCAATGGAGCGCCTGCCGGCCCAGTATCAGCCCGTCATACTTGAAGCTAGACAGGCTTATCTTG
GACAAGAAGAAGATCGCTTGGCCTCGCGCGCAGATCAGTTGGAAGAATTTGTCCACTACGTGAAAGGCGA
GATCACCAAGGTAGTCGGCAAATAACCCTCGAGCCACCCATGACCAAAATCCCTTAACGTGAGTTACGCG
TCGTTCCACTGAGCGTCAGACCCCGTAGAAAAGATCAAAGGATCTTCTTGAGATCCTTTTTTTCTGCGCG
TAATCTGCTGCTTGCAAACAAAAAAACCACCGCTACCAGCGGTGGTTTGTTTGCCGGATCAAGAGCTACC
AACTCTTTTTCCGAAGGTAACTGGCTTCAGCAGAGCGCAGATACCAAATACTGTTCTTCTAGTGTAGCCG
TAGTTAGGCCACCACTTCAAGAACTCTGTAGCACCGCCTACATACCTCGCTCTGCTAATCCTGTTACCAG
TGGCTGCTGCCAGTGGCGATAAGTCGTGTCTTACCGGGTTGGACTCAAGACGATAGTTACCGGATAAGGC
GCAGCGGTCGGGCTGAACGGGGGGTTCGTGCACACAGCCCAGCTTGGAGCGAACGACCTACACCGAACTG
AGATACCTACAGCGTGAGCTATGAGAAAGCGCCACGCTTCCCGAAGGGAGAAAGGCGGACAGGTATCCGG
TAAGCGGCAGGGTCGGAACAGGAGAGCGCACGAGGGAGCTTCCAGGGGGAAACGCCTGGTATCTTTATAG
TCCTGTCGGGTTTCGCCACCTCTGACTTGAGCGTCGATTTTTGTGATGCTCGTCAGGGGGGCGGAGCCTA
TGGAAAAACGCCAGCAACGCGGCCTTTTTACGGTTCCTGGCCTTTTGCTGGCCTTTTGCTCACATGTTCT
TTCCTGCGTTATCCCCTGATTCTGTGGATAACCGTATTACCGCCTTTGAGTGAGCTGATACCGCTCGCCG
CAGCCGAACGACCGAGCGCAGCGAGTCAGTGAGCGAGGAAGCGGAAGAGCGCCCAATACGCAAACCGCCT
CTCCCCGCGCGTTGGCCGATTCATTAATGCAGCTGGCACGACAGGTTTCCCGACTGGAAAGCGGGCAGTG
AGCGCAACGCAATTAATACGCGTACCGCTAGCCAGGAAGAGTTTGTAGAAACGCAAAAAGGCCATCCGTC
AGGATGGCCTTCTGCTTAGTTTGATGCCTGGCAGTTTATGGCGGGCGTCCTGCCCGCCACCCTCCGGGCC
GTTGCTTCACAACGTTCAAATCCGCTCCCGGCGGATTTGTCCTACTCAGGAGAGCGTTCACCGACAAACA
ACAGATAAAACGAAAGGCCCAGTCTTCCGACTGAGCCTTTCGTTTTATTTGATGCCT
