>Addgene plasmid #82887 | pDONR223_ZBTB24_WT | depositor partial sequence | sequence record 157613 | Insert sequence
ATGGCAGAAACATCGCCAGAGCCTTCTGGGCAGCTTGTTGTACACTCAGACGCTCACAGTGACACTGTGC
TGGCCAGTTTTGAGGATCAGAGGAAGAAAGGCTTCCTCTGTGACATTACTTTAATCGTGGAGAATGTACA
TTTCCGGGCCCACAAAGCCTTACTTGCTGCCAGTAGTGAATACTTCTCAATGATGTTTGCAGAAGAGGGG
GAAATCGGCCAATCCATTTATATGCTGGAAGGCATGGTTGCAGACACCTTTGGTATCCTGCTGGAATTTA
TCTACACAGGTTATCTCCATGCCAGTGAGAAAAGTACAGAACAAATCCTGGCTACTGCTCAGTTCTTAAA
AGTCTATGACCTGGTAAAGGCTTACACAGACTTCCAAAATAATCATAGCTCCCCAAAGCCAACAACTTTG
AACACTGCTGGTGCCCCAGTGGTTGTTATCTCTAATAAGAAAAACGATCCTCCAAAGCGGAAACGGGGAA
GACCAAAAAAAGTCAATACATTGCAGGAGGAGAAATCAGAACTGGCTGCAGAGGAAGAAATACAGTTAAG
AGTGAACAATTCAGTTCAGAATAGACAAAACTTTGTGGTTAAAGGAGACAGTGGTGTACTGAATGAGCAA
ATTGCAGCAAAAGAAAAGGAAGAATCGGAGCCTACTTGTGAGCCAAGTAGAGAGGAGGAAATGCCAGTTG
AAAAAGATGAGAACTATGATCCCAAGACCGAGGATGGCCAGGCAAGCCAGAGTCGATACAGCAAGCGGAG
GATTTGGAGATCCGTCAAACTTAAAGATTACAAACTTGTTGGGGATCAAGAGGACCATGGTTCAGCCAAG
AGGATCTGTGGAAGGAGAAAGCGCCCTGGAGGCCCTGAGGCCCGCTGTAAAGACTGTGGCAAGGTCTTTA
AGTACAATCACTTTTTAGCAATCCACCAGAGGAGCCACACAGGGGAGCGACCTTTCAAATGTAATGAGTG
TGGAAAAGGCTTTGCCCAGAAGCACTCGCTACAGGTCCACACCAGGATGCACACAGGCGAGCGGCCGTAC
ACCTGCACCGTGTGCAGCAAGGCTCTGACCACCAAGCACTCACTGCTGGAGCACATGAGCCTGCACTCAG
GACAGAAGTCTTTTACCTGTGATCAATGCGGAAAATATTTCAGCCAGAACAGACAGCTAAAGAGCCATTA
CCGAGTTCATACAGGCCACTCATTACCGGAATGCAAAGACTGCCATCGCAAATTCATGGATGTGTCTCAG
CTAAAGAAACATCTGCGAACACACACAGGTGAGAAGCCATTTACTTGTGAAATCTGTGGCAAATCTTTCA
CAGCAAAGAGTTCTCTTCAGACCCACATCAGAATCCATCGAGGAGAAAAGCCATACTCCTGTGGCATTTG
TGGCAAATCCTTCTCTGACTCCAGTGCCAAAAGGAGACACTGCATTCTACACACTGGCAAGAAGCCTTTC
TCCTGCCCTGAGTGTAACTTACAGTTTGCTCGCTTAGACAACTTGAAGGCTCACTTGAAAATTCATAGCA
AGGAGAAGCATGCTTCAGATGCCAGCAGCATTTCTGGCAGTAGTAATACAGAAGAGGTCAGGAATATTCT
TCAGCTACAGCCATATCAACTCTCTACCTCGGGAGAGCAGGAAATTCAGCTTCTCGTAACCGATTCTGTA
CATAACATCAATTTCATGCCCGGTCCTAGCCAGGGAATCAGCATTGTGACTGCAGAGAGTTCCCAAAACA
TGACTGCAGACCAGGCTGCTAATCTTACCCTGCTCACGCAGCAGCCAGAGCAACTGCAGAATTTAATTCT
TTCAGCTCAACAGGAGCAAACAGAACACATTCAGAGCCTCAATATGATTGAAAGCCAGATGGGGCCCTCA
CAAACAGAGCCAGTGCACGTGATCACTCTGTCCAAGGAAACACTGGAACATCTTCATGCCCATCAAGAGC
AAACAGAGGAGCTCCATTTAGCTACAAGTACTTCAGATCCAGCTCAGCACCTGCAGCTGACACAGGAGCC
TGGTCCGCCACCACCCACTCACCACGTGCCCCAGCCAACGCCACTTGGCCAGGAGCAGAGCTGA
